>Addgene plasmid #139051 | pXF85 | addgene full sequence | sequence record 273917 | Addgene NGS Result
AGCGCCCAATACGCAAACCGCCTCTCCCCGCGCGTTGGCCGATTCATTAATGCAGCTGGCACGACAGGTT
TCCCGACTGGAAAGCGGGCAGTGAGCGCAACGCAATTAATGTGAGTTAGCTCACTCATTAGGCACCCCAG
GCTTTACACTTTATGCTTCCGGCTCGTATGTTGTGTGGAATTGTGAGCGGATAACAATTTCACACAGGAA
ACAGCTATGACCATGATTACGCCAAGCTATTTAGGTGACACTATAGAATACTCAAGCTATGCATCAAGCT
TGGTACCGAGCTCGGATCCACTAGTAACGGCCGCCAGTGTGCTGGAATTCGCCCTTGCAGCTCTTCGTAA
TTTTGCCGTATTTTCCATATTTTGTTTTGTATATTTATCCACTCACCCCCTCTCTTTGTCCTGTGAATGA
ACTTGTGCCAAAAAAGCCAAAAATAATTTACTTTTTTTAAAGACATATTAAAACTTGAAAACTTGGAACA
ATACGGTGCGAAAGCGAAACAGAGACAGAAAAATGAACAAAGAGATCCGTGAAAAGTGAACGATGATGTA
CGAAGAGCTGCAAGGGCGAATTCTGCAGATATCCATCACACTGGCGGCCGCTCGAGCATGCATCTAGAGG
GCCCAATTCGCCCTATAGTGAGTCGTATTACAATTCACTGGCCGTCGTTTTACAACGTCGTGACTGGGAA
AACCCTGGCGTTACCCAACTTAATCGCCTTGCAGCACATCCCCCTTTCGCCAGCTGGCGTAATAGCGAAG
AGGCCCGCACCGATCGCCCTTCCCAACAGTTGCGCAGCCTATACGTACGGCAGTTTAAGGTTTACACCTA
TAAAAGAGAGAGCCGTTATCGTCTGTTTGTGGATGTACAGAGTGATATTATTGACACGCCGGGGCGACGG
ATGGTGATCCCCCTGGCCAGTGCACGTCTGCTGTCAGATAAAGTCTCCCGTGAACTTTACCCGGTGGTGC
ATATCGGGGATGAAAGCTGGCGCATGATGACCACCGATATGGCCAGTGTGCCGGTCTCCGTTATCGGGGA
AGAAGTGGCTGATCTCAGCCACCGCGAAAATGACATCAAAAACGCCATTAACCTGATGTTCTGGGGAATA
TAAATGTCAGGCATGAGATTATCAAAAAGGATCTTCACCTAGATCCTTTTCACGTAGAAAGCCAGTCCGC
AGAAACGGTGCTGACCCCGGATGAATGTCAGCTACTGGGCTATCTGGACAAGGGAAAACGCAAGCGCAAA
GAGAAAGCAGGTAGCTTGCAGTGGGCTTACATGGCGATAGCTAGACTGGGCGGTTTTATGGACAGCAAGC
GAACCGGAATTGCCAGCTGGGGCGCCCTCTGGTAAGGTTGGGAAGCCCTGCAAAGTAAACTGGATGGCTT
TCTTGCCGCCAAGGATCTGATGGCGCAGGGGATCAAGCTCTGATCAAGAGACAGGATGAGGATCGTTTCG
CATGATTGAACAAGATGGATTGCACGCAGGTTCTCCGGCCGCTTGGGTGGAGAGGCTATTCGGCTATGAC
TGGGCACAACAGACAATCGGCTGCTCTGATGCCGCCGTGTTCCGGCTGTCAGCGCAGGGGCGCCCGGTTC
TTTTTGTCAAGACCGACCTGTCCGGTGCCCTGAATGAACTGCAAGACGAGGCAGCGCGGCTATCGTGGCT
GGCCACGACGGGCGTTCCTTGCGCAGCTGTGCTCGACGTTGTCACTGAAGCGGGAAGGGACTGGCTGCTA
TTGGGCGAAGTGCCGGGGCAGGATCTCCTGTCATCTCACCTTGCTCCTGCCGAGAAAGTATCCATCATGG
CTGATGCAATGCGGCGGCTGCATACGCTTGATCCGGCTACCTGCCCATTCGACCACCAAGCGAAACATCG
CATCGAGCGAGCACGTACTCGGATGGAAGCCGGTCTTGTCGATCAGGATGATCTGGACGAAGAGCATCAG
GGGCTCGCGCCAGCCGAACTGTTCGCCAGGCTCAAGGCGAGCATGCCCGACGGCGAGGATCTCGTCGTGA
CCCATGGCGATGCCTGCTTGCCGAATATCATGGTGGAAAATGGCCGCTTTTCTGGATTCATCGACTGTGG
CCGGCTGGGTGTGGCGGACCGCTATCAGGACATAGCGTTGGCTACCCGTGATATTGCTGAAGAGCTTGGC
GGCGAATGGGCTGACCGCTTCCTCGTGCTTTACGGTATCGCCGCTCCCGATTCGCAGCGCATCGCCTTCT
ATCGCCTTCTTGACGAGTTCTTCTGAATTATTAACGCTTACAATTTCCTGATGCGGTATTTTCTCCTTAC
GCATCTGTGCGGTATTTCACACCGCATCAGGTGGCACTTTTCGGGGAAATGTGCGCGGAACCCCTATTTG
TTTATTTTTCTAAATACATTCAAATATGTATCCGCTCATGAGACAATAACCCTGATAAATGCTTCAATAA
TAGCACGTGAGGAGGGCCACCATGGCCAAGTTGACCAGTGCCGTTCCGGTGCTCACCGCGCGCGACGTCG
CCGGAGCGGTCGAGTTCTGGACCGACCGGCTCGGGTTCTCCCGGGACTTCGTGGAGGACGACTTCGCCGG
TGTGGTCCGGGACGACGTGACCCTGTTCATCAGCGCGGTCCAGGACCAGGTGGTGCCGGACAACACCCTG
GCCTGGGTGTGGGTGCGCGGCCTGGACGAGCTGTACGCCGAGTGGTCGGAGGTCGTGTCCACGAACTTCC
GGGACGCCTCCGGGCCGGCCATGACCGAGATCGGCGAGCAGCCGTGGGGGCGGGAGTTCGCCCTGCGCGA
CCCGGCCGGCAACTGCGTGCACTTCGTGGCCGAGGAGCAGGACTGACACGTGCTAAAACTTCATTTTTAA
TTTAAAAGGATCTAGGTGAAGATCCTTTTTGATAATCTCATGACCAAAATCCCTTAACGTGAGTTTTCGT
TCCACTGAGCGTCAGACCCCGTAGAAAAGATCAAAGGATCTTCTTGAGATCCTTTTTTTCTGCGCGTAAT
CTGCTGCTTGCAAACAAAAAAACCACCGCTACCAGCGGTGGTTTGTTTGCCGGATCAAGAGCTACCAACT
CTTTTTCCGAAGGTAACTGGCTTCAGCAGAGCGCAGATACCAAATACTGTTCTTCTAGTGTAGCCGTAGT
TAGGCCACCACTTCAAGAACTCTGTAGCACCGCCTACATACCTCGCTCTGCTAATCCTGTTACCAGTGGC
TGCTGCCAGTGGCGATAAGTCGTGTCTTACCGGGTTGGACTCAAGACGATAGTTACCGGATAAGGCGCAG
CGGTCGGGCTGAACGGGGGGTTCGTGCACACAGCCCAGCTTGGAGCGAACGACCTACACCGAACTGAGAT
ACCTACAGCGTGAGCTATGAGAAAGCGCCACGCTTCCCGAAGGGAGAAAGGCGGACAGGTATCCGGTAAG
CGGCAGGGTCGGAACAGGAGAGCGCACGAGGGAGCTTCCAGGGGGAAACGCCTGGTATCTTTATAGTCCT
GTCGGGTTTCGCCACCTCTGACTTGAGCGTCGATTTTTGTGATGCTCGTCAGGGGGGCGGAGCCTATGGA
AAAACGCCAGCAACGCGGCCTTTTTACGGTTCCTGGCCTTTTGCTGGCCTTTTGCTCACATGTTCTTTCC
TGCGTTATCCCCTGATTCTGTGGATAACCGTATTACCGCCTTTGAGTGAGCTGATACCGCTCGCCGCAGC
CGAACGACCGAGCGCAGCGAGTCAGTGAGCGAGGAAGCGGAAG
Features (pLannotate 1.2.2; 14 found; start..end, strand, type, name):
      2..94      +  CDS            lacI (fragment): lac repressor; lacI; The lac repressor binds to the lac operator to inhibit transcription in E. coli. This inhibition can be relieved by adding lactose or isopropyl-β-D-thiogalactopyranoside (IPTG).
    107..128     +  protein_bind   CAP binding site: CAP binding activates transcription in the presence of cAMP. E. coli catabolite activator protein
    143..173     +  promoter       lac promoter: promoter for the E. coli lac operon
    181..197     +  protein_bind   lac operator: The lac repressor binds to the lac operator to inhibit transcription in E. coli. This inhibition can be relieved by adding lactose or isopropyl-β-D-thiogalactopyranoside (IPTG). lac repressor encoded by lacI
    239..257     +  promoter       SP6 promoter: promoter for bacteriophage SP6 RNA polymerase
    642..660     -  promoter       T7 promoter: promoter for bacteriophage T7 RNA polymerase
    663..810     +  CDS            lacZα (fragment): LacZα fragment of β-galactosidase; lacZ fragment
    820..1123    +  CDS            ccdB (fragment): CcdB, a bacterial toxin that poisons DNA gyrase; ccdB; Plasmids containing the ccdB gene cannot be propagated in standard E. coli strains.
   1171..1440    +  CDS            tnpA (fragment): TN5P_ECOLX - Also known as tnp. Experimental evidence at protein level: Swiss-Prot protein existence level 1. Mediates transposition of transposon Tn5 by a 'cut and paste' mechanism. First, the monomeric transposase binds the 19 bp inverted DNA repeats flanking the transposon. Then, dimerization of the DNA- bound transposase creates a synaptic DNA complex. After nicking of the first DNA strand, excision of the transposon proceeds through a series of intermediates. The transposase then mediates the insertion of the transposon at a new site by strand transfer. The activity of the wild- type tran
   1472..2266    +  CDS            NeoR/KanR: aminoglycoside phosphotransferase from Tn5; aph(3')-II (or nptII); confers resistance to neomycin, kanamycin, and G418 (Geneticin®)
   2287..2337    -  misc_feature   bom (fragment): basis of mobility region from pBR322
   2364..2452    +  promoter       AmpR promoter (fragment): bla
   2472..2846    +  CDS            BleoR: antibiotic-binding protein; Sh ble from Streptoalloteichus hindustanus; confers resistance to bleomycin, phleomycin, and Zeocin™
   2984..3572    +  rep_origin     ori: high-copy-number ColE1/pMB1/pBR322/pUC origin of replication
