[The description below was written by a language model from this plasmid's Addgene catalogue record and pLannotate feature annotations shown in this document.]
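Description:
pXF85 is a donor (cassette) plasmid from a SapTrap modular assembly toolkit for building Caenorhabditis elegans MosSCI transgene vectors. It is built on the commercial Zero Blunt TOPO cloning backbone and carries the 3'UTR of the C. elegans pie-1 gene, inserted by TOPO cloning. The catalogue entry designates it as "Cassette 4" for use in either the 4- or 5-cassette version of the system, meaning it supplies the 3' regulatory module that is joined with other cassettes (which the record does not itemise) into a MosSCI targeting vector for single-copy transgene insertion in the worm. SapTrap assembly generally relies on the type IIS enzyme SapI to release fragments with defined overhangs, although no such sites are annotated in the feature table.

The annotated features are essentially all backbone elements. The plasmid replicates in E. coli from a high-copy ColE1/pUC-type origin and is selected with kanamycin through the Tn5-derived NeoR/KanR gene. A BleoR (Sh ble) gene conferring Zeocin resistance is also present. The cloning region sits downstream of the lac promoter and operator and is flanked by SP6 and T7 promoters. It lies within the lacZα–ccdB fusion that the TOPO backbone uses for positive selection of recombinants, since insertion disrupts expression of the lethal CcdB toxin. The pie-1 3'UTR itself is not called by the annotation software, but it presumably occupies the unannotated interval between the SP6 and T7 promoters. The plasmid contains no worm promoter or coding sequence of its own, so it serves as a building block rather than a stand-alone expression construct, despite its "worm expression" classification.
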