Addgene plasmid #139051: pXF85
Purpose: MosSCI SapTrap assembly: Cassette 4 for 4- or 5-cassette system
Depositing lab: Erik Griffin. Depositing organization: Dartmouth College and Medical School. Publication: SapTrap Assembly of Caenorhabditis elegans MosSCI Transgene Vectors. Fan X, Henau S, Feinstein J, Miller SI, Han B, Frokjaer-Jensen C, Griffin EE. G3 (Bethesda). 2019 Dec 17. pii: g3.119.400822. doi: 10.1534/g3.119.400822. PubMed 31848219.
Backbone
  Vector backbone: Zero blunt TOPO
  Backbone manufacturer: Thermo Fisher Scientific
  Backbone size w/o insert (bp): 3519
  Vector type: Worm Expression
Growth in bacteria
  Bacterial resistance: Kanamycin, 50 μg/mL
  Growth temperature: 37°C
  Growth strain: DH5alpha
  Copy number: High Copy
Gene/Insert
  Gene/Insert name: pie-1 3'UTR
  Species: C. elegans (nematode)
  Entrez Gene: pie-1 (a.k.a. CELE_Y49E10.14)
  Cloning method: TOPO Cloning
Terms and licenses: Academic/Nonprofit Terms; Industry Terms: Not Available to Industry
How to cite: pXF85 was a gift from Erik Griffin (Addgene plasmid # 139051 ; http://n2t.net/addgene:139051 ; RRID:Addgene_139051)
