>Addgene plasmid #139051 | pXF85 | depositor partial sequence | sequence record 269000 | pie-1 3'UTR with 2 SapI sites
GCAGCTCTTCGTAATTTTGCCGTATTTTCCATATTTTGTTTTGTATATTTATCCACTCACCCCCTCTCTT
TGTCCTGTGAATGAACTTGTGCCAAAAAAGCCAAAAATAATTTACTTTTTTTAAAGACATATTAAAACTT
GAAAACTTGGAACAATACGGTGCGAAAGCGAAACAGAGACAGAAAAATGAACAAAGAGATCCGTGAAAAG
TGAACGATGATGTACGAAGAGCTGC
